>Addgene plasmid #134562 | Cherry-ICP0FxE-C3 | addgene full sequence | sequence record 265267 | Addgene NGS Result
CGTTACATAACTTACGGTAAATGGCCCGCCTGGCTGACCGCCCAACGACCCCCGCCCATTGACGTCAATA
ATGACGTATGTTCCCATAGTAACGCCAATAGGGACTTTCCATTGACGTCAATGGGTGGAGTATTTACGGT
AAACTGCCCACTTGGCAGTACATCAAGTGTATCATATGCCAAGTACGCCCCCTATTGACGTCAATGACGG
TAAATGGCCCGCCTGGCATTATGCCCAGTACATGACCTTATGGGACTTTCCTACTTGGCAGTACATCTAC
GTATTAGTCATCGCTATTACCATGGTGATGCGGTTTTGGCAGTACATCAATGGGCGTGGATAGCGGTTTG
ACTCACGGGGATTTCCAAGTCTCCACCCCATTGACGTCAATGGGAGTTTGTTTTGGCACCAAAATCAACG
GGACTTTCCAAAATGTCGTAACAACTCCGCCCCATTGACGCAAATGGGCGGTAGGCGTGTACGGTGGGAG
GTCTATATAAGCAGAGCTGGTTTAGTGAACCGTCAGATCCGCTAGCGCTACCGGTCGCCACCATGGTGAG
CAAGGGCGAGGAGGATAACATGGCCATCATCAAGGAGTTCATGCGCTTCAAGGTGCACATGGAGGGCTCC
GTGAACGGCCACGAGTTCGAGATCGAGGGCGAGGGCGAGGGCCGCCCCTACGAGGGCACCCAGACCGCCA
AGCTGAAGGTGACCAAGGGTGGCCCCCTGCCCTTCGCCTGGGACATCCTGTCCCCTCAGTTCATGTACGG
CTCCAAGGCCTACGTGAAGCACCCCGCCGACATCCCCGACTACTTGAAGCTGTCCTTCCCCGAGGGCTTC
AAGTGGGAGCGCGTGATGAACTTCGAGGACGGCGGCGTGGTGACCGTGACCCAGGACTCCTCCCTGCAGG
ACGGCGAGTTCATCTACAAGGTGAAGCTGCGCGGCACCAACTTCCCCTCCGACGGCCCCGTAATGCAGAA
GAAGACCATGGGCTGGGAGGCCTCCTCCGAGCGGATGTACCCCGAGGACGGCGCCCTGAAGGGCGAGATC
AAGCAGAGGCTGAAGCTGAAGGACGGCGGCCACTACGACGCTGAGGTCAAGACCACCTACAAGGCCAAGA
AGCCCGTGCAGCTGCCCGGCGCCTACAACGTCAACATCAAGTTGGACATCACCTCCCACAACGAGGACTA
CACCATCGTGGAACAGTACGAACGCGCCGAGGGCCGCCACTCCACCGGCGGCATGGACGAGCTGTACAAG
TACTCAGATCTCGACATGGAGCCCCGCCCCGGAGCGAGTACCCGCCGGCCTGAGGGCCGCCCCCAGCGCG
AGCCCGCCCCGGATGTCTGGGTGTTTCCCTGCGACCGAGACCTGCCGGACAGCAGCGACTCTGAGGCGGA
GACCGAAGTGGGGGGGCGGGGGGACGCCGACCACCATGACGACGACTCCGCCTCCGAGGCGGACAGCACG
GACACGGAACTGTTCGAGACGGGGCTGCTGGGGCCGCAGGGCGTGGATGGGGGGGCGGTCTCGGGGGGGA
GCCCCCCCCGCGAGGAAGACCCCGGCAGTTGCGGGGGCGCCCCCCCTCGAGGAATTCCAATTCGGGGCAA
CACCTGCCCGCTGTGCAACGCCAAGCTGGTGTACCTGATAGTGGGCGTGACGCCCAGCGGGTCGTTCAGC
ACCATCCCGATCGTGAACGACCCCCAGACCCGCATGGAGGCCGAGGAGGCCGTCAGGGCGGGCACGGCCG
TGGACTTTATCTGGACGGGCAATCAGCGGTTCGCCCCGCGGTACCTGACCCTGGGGGGGCACACGGTGAG
GGCCCTGTCGCCCACCCACCCGGAGCCCACCACGGACGAGGATGACGACGACCTGGACGACGCAGACTAC
GTACCGCCCGCCCCCCGCCGGACGCCCCGCGCCCCCCCACGCAGAGGCGCCGCCGCGCCCCCCGTGACGG
GCGGGGCGTCTCACGCAGCCCCCCAGCCGGCCGCGGCTCGGACAGCGCCCCCCTCGGCGCCCATCGGGCC
ACACGGCAGCAGTAACACCAACACCACCACCAACAGCAGCGGCGGCGGCGGCTCCCGCCAGTCGCGAGCC
GCGGCGCCGCGGGGGGCGTCTGGCCCCTCCGGGGGGGTTGGGGTTGGGGTTGGGGTTGTTGAAGCGGAGG
CGGGGCGGCCGAGGGGCCGGACGGGCCCCCTTGTCAACAGACCCGCCCCCCTTGCAAACAACAGAGACCC
CATAGTGATCAGCGACTCCCCCCCGGCCTCTCCCCACAGGCCCCCCGCGGCGCCCATGCCAGGCTCCGCC
CCCCGCCCCGGGCCCCCCGCGTCCGCGGCCGCGTCGGGACCCGCGCGCCCCCGCGCGGCCGTGGCCCCGT
GCGTGCGAGCGCCGCCTCCGGGGCCCGGCCCCCGCGCCCCGGCCCCCGGGGCGGAGCCGGCCGCCCGCCC
CGCGGACGCGCGCCGTGTGCCCCAGTCGCACTCGTCCCTGGCTCAGGCCGCGAACCAAGAACAGAGTCTG
TGCCGGGCGCGTGCGACGGTGGCGCGCGGCTCGGGGGGGCCGGGCGTGGAGGGTGGGCACGGGCCCTCCC
GCGGCGCCGCCCCCTCCGGCGCCGCCCCGCTCCCCTCCGCCGCCTCTGTCGAGCAGGAGGCGGCGGTGCG
TCCGAGGAAGAGGCGCGGGTCGGGCCAGGAAAACCCCTCCCCCCAGTCCACGCGTCCCCCCCTCGCGCCG
GCAGGGGCCAAGAGGGCGGCGACGCACCCCCCCTCCGACTCAGGGCCGGGGGGGCGCGGCCAGGGTGGGC
CCGGGACCCCCCTGACGTCCTCGGCGGCCTCCGCCTCTTCCTCCTCTGCCTCTTCCTCCTCGGCCCCGAC
CCCCGCGGGGGCCGCCTCTTCCGCCGCCGGGGCCGCGTCCTCCTCCGCTTCCGCCTCCTCGGGCGGGGCC
GTCGGTGCCCTGGGAGGGAGACAAGAGGAAACCTCCCTCGGCCCCCGCGCTGCTTCTGGGCCGCGGGGGC
CGAGGAAGTGTGCCCGGAAGACGCGCCACGCGGAGACTTCCGGGGCCGTCCCCGCGGGCGGCCTCACGCG
CTACCTGCCCATCTCGGGGGTCTCTAGCGTGGTCGCCCTGTCGCCTTACGTGAACAAGACTATCACGGGG
GACTGCCTGCCCATCCTGGACATGGAGACGGGGAACATCGGGGCGTACGCGGTCCTGGTGGACCAGACGG
GAAACATGGCGACCCGGCTGCGGGCCGCGGTCCCCGGCTGGAGCCGCCGCACCCTGCTCCCCGAGACCGC
GGGTAACCACGTGATGCCCCCCGAGTACCCGACGGCCCCCGCGTCGGAGTGGAACAGCCTCTGGATGACC
CCCGTGGGGAACATGCTGTTCGACCAGGGCACCCTAGTGGGCGCCCTGGACTTCCGCAGCCTGCGGTCTC
GGCACCCGTGGTCCGGGGAGCAGGGGGCGTCGACCCGGGACGAGGGAAAACAATAAGAATTCTGCAGTCG
ACGGTACCGCGGGCCCGGGATCCACCGGATCTAGATAACTGATCATAATCAGCCATACCACATTTGTAGA
GGTTTTACTTGCTTTAAAAAACCTCCCACACCTCCCCCTGAACCTGAAACATAAAATGAATGCAATTGTT
GTTGTTAACTTGTTTATTGCAGCTTATAATGGTTACAAATAAAGCAATAGCATCACAAATTTCACAAATA
AAGCATTTTTTTCACTGCATTCTAGTTGTGGTTTGTCCAAACTCATCAATGTATCTTAACGCGTAAATTG
TAAGCGTTAATATTTTGTTAAAATTCGCGTTAAATTTTTGTTAAATCAGCTCATTTTTTAACCAATAGGC
CGAAATCGGCAAAATCCCTTATAAATCAAAAGAATAGACCGAGATAGGGT
[37 nt withheld, positions 3901-3937]
AAAGAACGTGGACTCCAACGTCAAAGG
[49 nt withheld, positions 3965-4013]
T
[91 nt withheld, positions 4015-4105]
G
[124 nt withheld, positions 4107-4230]
CAGGTGGCACTTTTCGGGGAAATGTGCGCGGAACCCCTATTTGTTTATTTTTCTAAATACATTCAAATAT
GTATCCGCTCATGAGACAATAACCCTGATAAATGCTTCAATAATATTGAAAAAGGAAGAGTCCTGAGGCG
GAAAGAACCAGCTGTGGAATGTGTGTCAGTTAGGGTGTGGAAAGTCCCCAGGCTCCCCAGCAGGCAGAAG
TATGCAAAGCATGCATCTCAATTAGTCAGCAACCAGGTGTGGAAAGTCCCCAGGCTCCCCAGCAGGCAGA
AGTATGCAAAGCATGCATCTCAATTAGTCAGCAACCATAGTCCCGCCCCTAACTCCGCCCATCCCGCCCC
TAACTCCGCCCAGTTCCGCCCATTCTCCGCCCCATGGCTGACTAATTTTTTTTATTTATGCAGAGGCCGA
GGCCGCCTCGGCCTCTGAGCTATTCCAGAAGTAGTGAGGAGGCTTTTTTGGAGGCCTAGGCTTTTGCAAA
GATCGATCAAGAGACAGGATGAGGATCGTTTCGCATGATTGAACAAGATGGATTGCACGCAGGTTCTCCG
GCCGCTTGGGTGGAGAGGCTATTCGGCTATGACTGGGCACAACAGACAATCGGCTGCTCTGATGCCGCCG
TGTTCCGGCTGTCAGCGCAGGGGCGCCCGGTTCTTTTTGTCAAGACCGACCTGTCCGGTGCCCTGAATGA
ACTGCAAGACGAGGCAGCGCGGCTATCGTGGCTGGCCACGACGGGCGTTCCTTGCGCAGCTGTGCTCGAC
GTTGTCACTGAAGCGGGAAGGGACTGGCTGCTATTGGGCGAAGTGCCGGGGCAGGATCTCCTGTCATCTC
ACCTTGCTCCTGCCGAGAAAGTATCCATCATGGCTGATGCAATGCGGCGGCTGCATACGCTTGATCCGGC
TACCTGCCCATTCGACCACCAAGCGAAACATCGCATCGAGCGAGCACGTACTCGGATGGAAGCCGGTCTT
GTCGATCAGGATGATCTGGACGAAGAGCATCAGGGGCTCGCGCCAGCCGAACTGTTCGCCAGGCTCAAGG
CGAGCATGCCCGACGGCGAGGATCTCGTCGTGACCCATGGCGATGCCTGCTTGCCGAATATCATGGTGGA
AAATGGCCGCTTTTCTGGATTCATCGACTGTGGCCGGCTGGGTGTGGCGGACCGCTATCAGGACATAGCG
TTGGCTACCCGTGATATTGCTGAAGAGCTTGGCGGCGAATGGGCTGACCGCTTCCTCGTGCTTTACGGTA
TCGCCGCTCCCGATTCGCAGCGCATCGCCTTCTATCGCCTTCTTGACGAGTTCTTCTGAGCGGGACTCTG
GGGTTCGAAATGACCGACCAAGCGACGCCCAACCTGCCATCACGAGATTTCGATTCCACCGCCGCCTTCT
ATGAAAGGTTGGGCTTCGGAATCGTTTTCCGGGACGCCGGCTGGATGATCCTCCAGCGCGGGGATCTCAT
GCTGGAGTTCTTCGCCCACCCTAGGGGGAGGCTAACTGAAACACGGAAGGAGACAATACCGGAAGGAACC
CGCGCTATGACGGCAATAAAAAGACAGAATAAAACGCACGGTGTTGGGTCGTTTGTTCATAAACGCGGGG
TTCGGTCCCAGGGCTGGCACTCTGTCGATACCCCACCGAGACCCCATTGGGGCCAATACGCCCGCGTTTC
TTCCTTTTCCCCACCCCACCCCCCAAGTTCGGGTGAAGGCCCAGGGCTCGCAGCCAACGTCGGGGCGGCA
GGCCCTGCCATAGCCTCAGGTTACTCATATATACTTTAGATTGATTTAAAACTTCATTTTTAATTTAAAA
GGATCTAGGTGAAGATCCTTTTTGATAATCTCATGACCAAAATCCCTTAACGTGAGTTTTCGTTCCACTG
AGCGTCAGACCCCGTAGAAAAGATCAAAGGATCTTCTTGAGATCCTTTTTTTCTGCGCGTAATCTGCTGC
TTGCAAACAAAAAAACCACCGCTACCAGCGGTGGTTTGTTTGCCGGATCAAGAGCTACCAACTCTTTTTC
CGAAGGTAACTGGCTTCAGCAGAGCGCAGATACCAAATACTGTTCTTCTAGTGTAGCCGTAGTTAGGCCA
CCACTTCAAGAACTCTGTAGCACCGCCTACATACCTCGCTCTGCTAATCCTGTTACCAGTGGCTGCTGCC
AGTGGCGATAAGTCGTGTCTTACCGGGTTGGACTCAAGACGATAGTTACCGGATAAGGCGCAGCGGTCGG
GCTGAACGGGGGGTTCGTGCACACAGCCCAGCTTGGAGCGAACGACCTACACCGAACTGAGATACCTACA
GCGTGAGCTATGAGAAAGCGCCACGCTTCCCGAAGGGAGAAAGGCGGACAGGTATCCGGTAAGCGGCAGG
GTCGGAACAGGAGAGCGCACGAGGGAGCTTCCAGGGGGAAACGCCTGGTATCTTTATAGTCCTGTCGGGT
TTCGCCACCTCTGACTTGAGCGTCGATTTTTGTGATGCTCGTCAGGGGGGCGGAGCCTATGGAAAAACGC
CAGCAACGCGGCCTTTTTACGGTTCCTGGCCTTTTGCTGGCCTTTTGCTCACATGTTCTTTCCTGCGTTA
TCCCCTGATTCTGTGGATAACCGTATTACCGCCATGCATTAGTTATTAATAGTAATCAATTACGGGGTCA
TTAGTTCATAGCCCATATATGGAGTTCCG
Features (pLannotate 1.2.2; 16 found; start..end, strand, type, name):
      1..304     +  enhancer       CMV enhancer: human cytomegalovirus immediate early enhancer
    305..508     +  promoter       CMV promoter: human cytomegalovirus (CMV) immediate early promoter
    553..1260    +  CDS            mCherry: mCherry is a basic (constitutively fluorescent) red fluorescent protein published in 2004, derived from Discosoma sp.. It is reported to be a very rapidly-maturing monomer with low acid sensitivity.
   1276..3483    +  CDS            ICP0 (fragment): ICP0_HHV11 - Also known as IE110. Experimental evidence at protein level: Swiss-Prot protein existence level 1. Evades nuclear antiviral defenses triggered by dsDNA viruses. Acts during the initial stages of lytic infection and the reactivation of latent viral genome. Prevents the antiviral effect of nuclear bodies by degrading host PML and SP100. Prevents antiviral response to viral DNA induced by IFI16 by degrading it. Additionally, inhibits host IRF3 nuclear signaling to prevent interferon production by the infected cells. Interestingly, the E3 ubiquitin ligase activity associated with the
   3487..3523    +  misc_feature   MCS (fragment): multiple cloning site
   3540..3624    +  CDS            large T antigen (fragment): large T antigen from SV40 (simian virus 40)
   3647..3768    +  polyA_signal   SV40 poly(A) signal: SV40 polyadenylation signal
   3802..4230    -  rep_origin     f1 ori (sequence partly withheld): f1 bacteriophage origin of replication; arrow indicates direction of (+) strand synthesis
   4257..4361    +  promoter       AmpR promoter: bla
   4363..4720    +  promoter       SV40 promoter: SV40 enhancer and early promoter
   4755..5549    +  CDS            NeoR/KanR: aminoglycoside phosphotransferase from Tn5; aph(3')-II (or nptII); confers resistance to neomycin, kanamycin, and G418 (Geneticin®)
   5570..5722    +  CDS            ble (fragment): BLE_KLEPN - Experimental evidence at protein level: Swiss-Prot protein existence level 1. Binding protein with a strong affinity to the bleomycin family of antibiotics. Binds to CL990; an antimitotic-antibiotic compound. From Klebsiella pneumoniae.
   5781..5828    +  polyA_signal   HSV TK poly(A) signal: herpes simplex virus thymidine kinase polyadenylation signal (Cole and Stacy, 1985)
   5919..5935    -  polyA_signal   bGH poly(A) signal (fragment): bovine growth hormone polyadenylation signal
   6157..6745    +  rep_origin     ori: high-copy-number ColE1/pMB1/pBR322/pUC origin of replication
   6860..6919    +  enhancer       CMV enhancer (fragment): human cytomegalovirus immediate early enhancer
