[The description below was written by a language model from this plasmid's Addgene catalogue record and pLannotate feature annotations shown in this document.]
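Description:
Cherry-ICP0FxE-C3 is a mammalian expression plasmid built on the Clontech pEYFP-C3 backbone, in which the YFP coding sequence was replaced by mCherry. The sequenced plasmid is about 6.9 kb. It replicates in E. coli at high copy from a ColE1/pUC-type origin and also carries an f1 phage origin. A single NeoR/KanR (Tn5 aminoglycoside phosphotransferase) gene serves both hosts. The bacterial bla promoter drives it for kanamycin selection, and the SV40 enhancer/early promoter drives it for G418 selection of transfected mammalian cells, with the HSV TK polyadenylation signal terminating the transcript. Short annotated fragments of ble, SV40 large T antigen and a bGH poly(A) signal are probably backbone remnants or incidental matches rather than functional elements.

The payload is an N-terminal mCherry fusion to ICP0, the herpes simplex virus type 1 immediate-early protein also known as IE110. Expression comes from the human CMV immediate-early enhancer and promoter and ends at the SV40 poly(A) signal. ICP0 is a RING-finger E3 ubiquitin ligase that counteracts nuclear antiviral defences, for example by directing degradation of PML and SP100. This version carries the FXE deletion, which removes the RING finger and is designed to make the protein catalytically inert. This is consistent with the feature table annotating the ICP0 coding region as a fragment. The depositor also notes a V886A difference from the reference sequence, with unknown functional consequence. The insert was cloned between a blunted XhoI site, which was destroyed, and an EcoRI site, which was retained.

The red fluorescent tag allows the mutant protein to be localised in cells. The construct is suited to serve as a ligase-dead ICP0, and the associated publication concerns single-cell analysis of Daxx- and ATRX-dependent transcriptional repression.
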