Addgene plasmid #134562: Cherry-ICP0FxE-C3
Purpose: Expresses Cherry-ICP0 fusion protein with a RING finger deletion (FXE)
Depositing lab: Susan Janicki. Depositing organization: Wistar Institute. Publication: Single-cell analysis of Daxx and ATRX-dependent transcriptional repression. Newhart A, Rafalska-Metcalf IU, Yang T, Negorev DG, Janicki SM. J Cell Sci. 2012 Nov 15;125(Pt 22):5489-501. doi: 10.1242/jcs.110148. Epub 2012 Sep 12. PubMed 22976303.
Backbone
  Vector backbone: pEYFP-C3; vector was modified by substituting mCherry for YFP
  Backbone manufacturer: Clontech
  Backbone size w/o insert (bp): 4700
  Vector type: Mammalian Expression
  Selectable markers: Neomycin (select with G418)
Growth in bacteria
  Bacterial resistance: Kanamycin, 50 μg/mL
  Growth temperature: 37°C
  Growth strain: DH5alpha
  Copy number: High Copy
Gene/Insert
  Gene/Insert name: ICP0
  Species: Other
  Mutation: RING finger deletion (FXE)
  Promoter: CMV
  Tag / fusion protein: Cherry (N terminal on backbone)
  Cloning method: Restriction Enzyme; 5′ cloning site blunt XhoI (destroyed during cloning); 3′ cloning site EcoRI (not destroyed)
  Sequencing primers: 5′ mCherry-F; 3′ SV40pA-R
Resource information
  A portion of this plasmid was derived from a plasmid made by: Roger Everett
Terms and licenses: Academic/Nonprofit Terms; Industry Terms: Not Available to Industry
Depositor comments: Cherry-ICP0FxE-C3 contains a V886A difference compared to the reference sequence. The functional outcome is unknown but this enzyme is catalytically inert as designed.
How to cite: Cherry-ICP0FxE-C3 was a gift from Susan Janicki (Addgene plasmid # 134562 ; http://n2t.net/addgene:134562 ; RRID:Addgene_134562)
